Addgene plasmid #132013: pDONR221_SLC23A1
Purpose: Gateway entry clone with codon-optimized ORF sequence for subcloning into custom expression vectors
Depositing lab: RESOLUTE Consortium & Giulio Superti-Furga. Depositing organization: CeMM Research Center for Molecular Medicine. Publication: The RESOLUTE consortium: unlocking SLC transporters for drug discovery. Superti-Furga G, Lackner D, Wiedmer T, Ingles-Prieto A, Barbosa B, Girardi E, Goldmann U, Gurtl B, Klavins K, Klimek C, Lindinger S, Lineiro-Retes E, Muller AC, Onstein S, Redinger G, Reil D, Sedlyarov V, Wolf G, Crawford M, Everley R, ... Steppan CM. Nat Rev Drug Discov. 2020 Jul;19(7):429-430. doi: 10.1038/d41573-020-00056-6. PubMed 32265506.
Backbone
  Vector backbone: pDONR221
  Backbone manufacturer: Thermo Fisher Scientific
  Backbone size w/o insert (bp): 2550
  Vector type: Mammalian Expression
Growth in bacteria
  Bacterial resistance: Kanamycin, 50 μg/mL
  Growth temperature: 37°C
  Growth strain: Stbl3
  Copy number: High Copy
Gene/Insert
  Gene/Insert name: SLC23A1 (alt name: YSPL3, SVCT1, SLC23A2)
  Species: H. sapiens (human)
  Insert size (bp): 1794
  Entrez Gene: SLC23A1 (a.k.a. SLC23A2, SVCT1, YSPL3)
  Cloning method: Gateway Cloning
  Sequencing primers: 5′ M13-fwd; 3′ M13-rev
Terms and licenses: Academic/Nonprofit Terms; Industry Terms
Depositor comments: For more information on the full Resolute plasmid collection, please see www.addgene.org/depositor-collections/re-solute/. Please provide your feedback on this plasmid to the RESOLUTE consortium by filling out their RESOLUTE repository feedback form: https://forms.office.com/Pages/ResponsePage.aspx?id=0e05yklzmkS7rjFGQL4N7z4feCLQvEJAmVcOCM_u885UN1JJRko0Ukg4TVQwNTZLOUxPQVJWT1NHUCQlQCN0PWcu
How to cite: pDONR221_SLC23A1 was a gift from RESOLUTE Consortium & Giulio Superti-Furga (Addgene plasmid # 132013 ; http://n2t.net/addgene:132013 ; RRID:Addgene_132013)
