[The description below was written by a language model from this plasmid's Addgene catalogue record and pLannotate feature annotations shown in this document.]
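Description:
pDONR221_SLC23A1 is a Gateway entry clone built on the pDONR221 backbone, carrying a codon-optimized open reading frame for human SLC23A1 (also known as SVCT1 or YSPL3). This gene encodes the sodium/ascorbate cotransporter that mediates electrogenic uptake of vitamin C, moving two sodium ions per ascorbate. The full sequenced plasmid is about 4.3 kb. It is maintained in E. coli at high copy through a ColE1/pUC-type origin and is selected with kanamycin via an aminoglycoside phosphotransferase (KanR) cassette.

The 1,794 bp SLC23A1 coding sequence sits between attL1 and attL2 sites, the recombination sites used in the Gateway LR reaction, so the ORF can be moved directionally by LR Clonase into any attR-containing destination vector. Although the catalogue lists the vector type as mammalian expression, the feature table shows no eukaryotic promoter or polyadenylation signal upstream or downstream of the insert. Expression therefore depends on the destination vector chosen, consistent with the stated purpose of subcloning into custom expression vectors. The rrnB T1 and T2 terminators upstream of attL1 insulate the insert from read-through transcription in bacteria. A T7 promoter lies just beyond attL2 in reverse orientation, pointing back toward the insert. Short lacI and lacZα fragments are backbone remnants, and M13 forward and reverse priming sites are used to sequence the insert.

The plasmid belongs to a large consortium collection of solute carrier (SLC) transporter clones assembled to support functional study of SLC transporters and drug discovery. The record does not state whether the ORF retains a stop codon or carries any tags.
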