Features (pLannotate 1.2.2; 10 found; start..end, strand, type, name):
    121..213     +  CDS            lacI (fragment): lac repressor; lacI; The lac repressor binds to the lac operator to inhibit transcription in E. coli. This inhibition can be relieved by adding lactose or isopropyl-β-D-thiogalactopyranoside (IPTG).
    268..295     -  terminator     rrnB T2 terminator: transcription terminator T2 from the E. coli rrnB gene
    427..470     +  terminator     rrnB T1 terminator: Escherichia coli rrnB; transcription terminator T1 from the E. coli rrnB gene
    517..553     -  CDS            lacZα (fragment): LacZα fragment of β-galactosidase; lacZ fragment
    569..668     +  protein_bind   attL1: mutant version of attL; recombination site for the Gateway® LR reaction LR Clonase™
    674..2467    +  CDS            SLC23A1: S23A1_HUMAN - Also known as SVCT1, YSPL3. Experimental evidence at protein level: Swiss-Prot protein existence level 1. Sodium/ascorbate cotransporter. Mediates electrogenic uptake of vitamin C, with a stoichiometry of 2 Na(+) for each ascorbate. From Homo sapiens (Human).
   2469..2568    -  protein_bind   attL2: mutant version of attL; recombination site for the Gateway® LR reaction LR Clonase™
   2586..2604    -  promoter       T7 promoter: promoter for bacteriophage T7 RNA polymerase
   2738..3547    +  CDS            KanR: aminoglycoside phosphotransferase; aph(3')-Ia; confers resistance to kanamycin in bacteria or G418 (Geneticin®) in eukaryotes
   3694..4282    +  rep_origin     ori: high-copy-number ColE1/pMB1/pBR322/pUC origin of replication
>Addgene plasmid #132013 | pDONR221_SLC23A1 | addgene full sequence | sequence record 260963 | Addgene NGS Result
CTTTCCTGCGTTATCCCCTGATTCTGTGGATAACCGTATTACCGCCTTTGAGTGAGCTGATACCGCTCGC
CGCAGCCGAACGACCGAGCGCAGCGAGTCAGTGAGCGAGGAAGCGGAAGAGCGCCCAATACGCAAACCGC
CTCTCCCCGCGCGTTGGCCGATTCATTAATGCAGCTGGCACGACAGGTTTCCCGACTGGAAAGCGGGCAG
TGAGCGCAACGCAATTAATACGCGTACCGCTAGCCAGGAAGAGTTTGTAGAAACGCAAAAAGGCCATCCG
TCAGGATGGCCTTCTGCTTAGTTTGATGCCTGGCAGTTTATGGCGGGCGTCCTGCCCGCCACCCTCCGGG
CCGTTGCTTCACAACGTTCAAATCCGCTCCCGGCGGATTTGTCCTACTCAGGAGAGCGTTCACCGACAAA
CAACAGATAAAACGAAAGGCCCAGTCTTCCGACTGAGCCTTTCGTTTTATTTGATGCCTGGCAGTTCCCT
ACTCTCGCGTTAACGCTAGCATGGATGTTTTCCCAGTCACGACGTTGTAAAACGACGGCCAGTCTTAAGC
TCGGGCCCCAAATAATGATTTTATTTTGACTGATAGTGACCTGTTCGTTGCAACACATTGATGAGCAATG
CTTTTTTATAATGCCAACTTTGTACAAAAAAGCAGGCTCCACCATGAGGGCACAGGAGGACCTGGAGGGA
AGGACCCAGCACGAGACCACACGCGATCCAAGCACACCACTGCCCACCGAGCCCAAGTTCGACATGCTGT
ACAAGATCGAGGATGTGCCCCCTTGGTATCTGTGCATCCTGCTGGGCTTCCAGCACTACCTGACATGTTT
TTCTGGCACCATCGCAGTGCCCTTTCTGCTGGCAGAGGCCCTGTGCGTGGGACACGACCAGCACATGGTG
AGCCAGCTGATCGGCACAATCTTCACCTGCGTGGGCATCACCACACTGATCCAGACCACAGTGGGCATCC
GGCTGCCCCTGTTTCAGGCCTCCGCCTTCGCCTTTCTGGTGCCTGCCAAGGCCATCCTGGCCCTGGAGAG
ATGGAAGTGCCCACCCGAGGAGGAGATCTACGGCAATTGGTCTCTGCCTCTGAACACCAGCCACATCTGG
CACCCAAGGATCAGGGAGGTGCAGGGAGCCATCATGGTGAGCTCCGTGGTGGAGGTGGTCATCGGACTGC
TGGGACTGCCTGGCGCCCTGCTGAATTATATCGGCCCTCTGACCGTGACACCAACCGTGAGCCTGATCGG
ACTGTCCGTGTTCCAGGCAGCAGGCGATAGGGCAGGATCCCACTGGGGAATCTCCGCCTGCTCTATCCTG
CTGATCATCCTGTTCTCTCAGTACCTGCGCAACCTGACATTTCTGCTGCCCGTGTACAGATGGGGCAAGG
GACTGACCCTGCTGAGAATCCAGATCTTCAAGATGTTTCCAATCATGCTGGCCATCATGACCGTGTGGCT
GCTGTGCTACGTGCTGACACTGACCGACGTGCTGCCAACAGATCCCAAGGCCTATGGATTTCAGGCAAGG
ACCGACGCAAGAGGCGATATCATGGCCATCGCCCCATGGATCAGGATCCCTTACCCATGCCAGTGGGGAC
TGCCAACAGTGACCGCAGCAGCCGTGCTGGGAATGTTCAGCGCCACCCTGGCAGGCATCATCGAGTCCAT
CGGCGACTACTATGCCTGTGCAAGGCTGGCAGGAGCACCTCCACCACCTGTGCACGCCATCAATCGCGGC
ATCTTTACAGAGGGCATCTGCTGTATCATCGCAGGACTGCTGGGAACAGGAAATGGAAGCACCTCTAGCT
CCCCCAACATCGGCGTGCTGGGCATCACCAAAGTGGGATCCAGGAGAGTGGTGCAGTACGGAGCAGCAAT
CATGCTGGTGCTGGGAACAATCGGCAAGTTCACCGCCCTGTTTTCTAGCCTGCCCGACCCTATCCTGGGC
GGCATGTTCTGCACACTGTTTGGCATGATCACCGCCGTGGGCCTGTCCAACCTGCAGTTCGTGGATATGA
ACTCCTCTCGCAATCTGTTCGTGCTGGGCTTTTCTATGTTCTTTGGCCTGACACTGCCCAACTATCTGGA
GAGCAATCCTGGCGCCATCAACACCGGCATCCTGGAGGTGGACCAGATCCTGATCGTGCTGCTGACCACA
GAGATGTTCGTGGGCGGCTGTCTGGCCTTTATCCTGGATAATACAGTGCCTGGATCTCCAGAGGAGAGGG
GACTGATCCAGTGGAAGGCAGGAGCACACGCAAACTCCGACATGAGCTCCTCTCTGAAGTCTTACGATTT
CCCCATCGGCATGGGCATCGTGAAGAGAATCACCTTTCTGAAGTATATCCCCATCTGCCCCGTGTTCAAG
GGCTTTAGCTCCTCTAGCAAGGACCAGATCGCCATCCCAGAGGATACACCCGAGAATACAGAGACCGCCA
GCGTGTGCACCAAGGTGGACCCAGCTTTCTTGTACAAAGTTGGCATTATAAGAAAGCATTGCTTATCAAT
TTGTTGCAACGAACAGGTCACTATCAGTCAAAATAAAATCATTATTTGCCATCCAGCTGATATCCCCTAT
AGTGAGTCGTATTACATGGTCATAGCTGTTTCCTGGCAGCTCTGGCCCGTGTCTCAAAATCTCTGATGTT
ACATTGCACAAGATAAAAATATATCATCATGAACAATAAAACTGTCTGCTTACATAAACAGTAATACAAG
GGGTGTTATGAGCCATATTCAACGGGAAACGTCGAGGCCGCGATTAAATTCCAACATGGATGCTGATTTA
TATGGGTATAAATGGGCTCGCGATAATGTCGGGCAATCAGGTGCGACAATCTATCGCTTGTATGGGAAGC
CCGATGCGCCAGAGTTGTTTCTGAAACATGGCAAAGGTAGCGTTGCCAATGATGTTACAGATGAGATGGT
CAGACTAAACTGGCTGACGGAATTTATGCCTCTTCCGACCATCAAGCATTTTATCCGTACTCCTGATGAT
GCATGGTTACTCACCACTGCGATCCCCGGAAAAACAGCATTCCAGGTATTAGAAGAATATCCTGATTCAG
GTGAAAATATTGTTGATGCGCTGGCAGTGTTCCTGCGCCGGTTGCATTCGATTCCTGTTTGTAATTGTCC
TTTTAACAGCGATCGCGTATTTCGTCTCGCTCAGGCGCAATCACGAATGAATAACGGTTTGGTTGATGCG
AGTGATTTTGATGACGAGCGTAATGGCTGGCCTGTTGAACAAGTCTGGAAAGAAATGCATAAACTTTTGC
CATTCTCACCGGATTCAGTCGTCACTCATGGTGATTTCTCACTTGATAACCTTATTTTTGACGAGGGGAA
ATTAATAGGTTGTATTGATGTTGGACGAGTCGGAATCGCAGACCGATACCAGGATCTTGCCATCCTATGG
AACTGCCTCGGTGAGTTTTCTCCTTCATTACAGAAACGGCTTTTTCAAAAATATGGTATTGATAATCCTG
ATATGAATAAATTGCAGTTTCATTTGATGCTCGATGAGTTTTTCTAATCAGAATTGGTTAATTGGTTGTA
ACACTGGCAGAGCATTACGCTGACTTGACGGGACGGCGCAAGCTCATGACCAAAATCCCTTAACGTGAGT
TACGCGTCGTTCCACTGAGCGTCAGACCCCGTAGAAAAGATCAAAGGATCTTCTTGAGATCCTTTTTTTC
TGCGCGTAATCTGCTGCTTGCAAACAAAAAAACCACCGCTACCAGCGGTGGTTTGTTTGCCGGATCAAGA
GCTACCAACTCTTTTTCCGAAGGTAACTGGCTTCAGCAGAGCGCAGATACCAAATACTGTTCTTCTAGTG
TAGCCGTAGTTAGGCCACCACTTCAAGAACTCTGTAGCACCGCCTACATACCTCGCTCTGCTAATCCTGT
TACCAGTGGCTGCTGCCAGTGGCGATAAGTCGTGTCTTACCGGGTTGGACTCAAGACGATAGTTACCGGA
TAAGGCGCAGCGGTCGGGCTGAACGGGGGGTTCGTGCACACAGCCCAGCTTGGAGCGAACGACCTACACC
GAACTGAGATACCTACAGCGTGAGCTATGAGAAAGCGCCACGCTTCCCGAAGGGAGAAAGGCGGACAGGT
ATCCGGTAAGCGGCAGGGTCGGAACAGGAGAGCGCACGAGGGAGCTTCCAGGGGGAAACGCCTGGTATCT
TTATAGTCCTGTCGGGTTTCGCCACCTCTGACTTGAGCGTCGATTTTTGTGATGCTCGTCAGGGGGGCGG
AGCCTATGGAAAAACGCCAGCAACGCGGCCTTTTTACGGTTCCTGGCCTTTTGCTGGCCTTTTGCTCACA
TGTT
