>Addgene plasmid #132013 | pDONR221_SLC23A1 | depositor partial sequence | sequence record 253426 | Codon-optimized ORF of SLC23A1
ATGAGGGCACAGGAGGACCTGGAGGGAAGGACCCAGCACGAGACCACACGCGATCCAAGCACACCACTGC
CCACCGAGCCCAAGTTCGACATGCTGTACAAGATCGAGGATGTGCCCCCTTGGTATCTGTGCATCCTGCT
GGGCTTCCAGCACTACCTGACATGTTTTTCTGGCACCATCGCAGTGCCCTTTCTGCTGGCAGAGGCCCTG
TGCGTGGGACACGACCAGCACATGGTGAGCCAGCTGATCGGCACAATCTTCACCTGCGTGGGCATCACCA
CACTGATCCAGACCACAGTGGGCATCCGGCTGCCCCTGTTTCAGGCCTCCGCCTTCGCCTTTCTGGTGCC
TGCCAAGGCCATCCTGGCCCTGGAGAGATGGAAGTGCCCACCCGAGGAGGAGATCTACGGCAATTGGTCT
CTGCCTCTGAACACCAGCCACATCTGGCACCCAAGGATCAGGGAGGTGCAGGGAGCCATCATGGTGAGCT
CCGTGGTGGAGGTGGTCATCGGACTGCTGGGACTGCCTGGCGCCCTGCTGAATTATATCGGCCCTCTGAC
CGTGACACCAACCGTGAGCCTGATCGGACTGTCCGTGTTCCAGGCAGCAGGCGATAGGGCAGGATCCCAC
TGGGGAATCTCCGCCTGCTCTATCCTGCTGATCATCCTGTTCTCTCAGTACCTGCGCAACCTGACATTTC
TGCTGCCCGTGTACAGATGGGGCAAGGGACTGACCCTGCTGAGAATCCAGATCTTCAAGATGTTTCCAAT
CATGCTGGCCATCATGACCGTGTGGCTGCTGTGCTACGTGCTGACACTGACCGACGTGCTGCCAACAGAT
CCCAAGGCCTATGGATTTCAGGCAAGGACCGACGCAAGAGGCGATATCATGGCCATCGCCCCATGGATCA
GGATCCCTTACCCATGCCAGTGGGGACTGCCAACAGTGACCGCAGCAGCCGTGCTGGGAATGTTCAGCGC
CACCCTGGCAGGCATCATCGAGTCCATCGGCGACTACTATGCCTGTGCAAGGCTGGCAGGAGCACCTCCA
CCACCTGTGCACGCCATCAATCGCGGCATCTTTACAGAGGGCATCTGCTGTATCATCGCAGGACTGCTGG
GAACAGGAAATGGAAGCACCTCTAGCTCCCCCAACATCGGCGTGCTGGGCATCACCAAAGTGGGATCCAG
GAGAGTGGTGCAGTACGGAGCAGCAATCATGCTGGTGCTGGGAACAATCGGCAAGTTCACCGCCCTGTTT
TCTAGCCTGCCCGACCCTATCCTGGGCGGCATGTTCTGCACACTGTTTGGCATGATCACCGCCGTGGGCC
TGTCCAACCTGCAGTTCGTGGATATGAACTCCTCTCGCAATCTGTTCGTGCTGGGCTTTTCTATGTTCTT
TGGCCTGACACTGCCCAACTATCTGGAGAGCAATCCTGGCGCCATCAACACCGGCATCCTGGAGGTGGAC
CAGATCCTGATCGTGCTGCTGACCACAGAGATGTTCGTGGGCGGCTGTCTGGCCTTTATCCTGGATAATA
CAGTGCCTGGATCTCCAGAGGAGAGGGGACTGATCCAGTGGAAGGCAGGAGCACACGCAAACTCCGACAT
GAGCTCCTCTCTGAAGTCTTACGATTTCCCCATCGGCATGGGCATCGTGAAGAGAATCACCTTTCTGAAG
TATATCCCCATCTGCCCCGTGTTCAAGGGCTTTAGCTCCTCTAGCAAGGACCAGATCGCCATCCCAGAGG
ATACACCCGAGAATACAGAGACCGCCAGCGTGTGCACCAAGGTG
